>Addgene plasmid #199379 | pHJL4 | addgene full sequence | sequence record 390947 | Addgene NGS Result
TCGCGCGTTTCGGTGATGACGGTGAAAACCTCTGACACATGCAGCTCCCGGAGTAAAACGACGGCCAGTT
TATCTAGTCAGCTTGATTCTAGCTGATCGTGGACCGGAAGGTGAGCCAGTGAGTTGATTGCAGTCCAGTT
ACGCTGGAGTCTGAGGCTCGTCCTGAATGATATGCGGCCGCATGGGATCCCACCACCACCACCACCACGG
AATGGCCTCTATGACCGGAGGACAACAAATGGGACGCGACCTTTACGATGACGACGACAAGGACCTTGCT
ACCATGGTTGATTCTTCTCGCCGCAAGTGGAACAAGACTGGACATGCTGTCCGTGCCATCGGACGTCTTT
CCTCCCTTGAGAACGTTTACATCAAGGCTGATAAGCAAAAGAACGGAATTAAGGCTAACTTCAAGATCCG
TCACAACATCGAAGATGGAGGAGTCCAACTTGCTTACCATTACCAACAAAACACTCCAATCGGAGATGGA
CCAGTTCTTCTTCCAGATAACCACTACCTTTCCGTTCAATCCAAGCTCTCTAAGGTAAGTTTAAACATAT
ATATACTAACTAACCCTGATTATTTAAATTTTCAGGATCCAAACGAGAAGCGTGACCACATGGTCCTTCT
TGAGTTCGTCACCGCTGCTGGAATCACCCTTGGAATGGATGAGCTTTATAAGGGAGGAACTGGAGGATCT
ATGGTTTCTAAGGGAGAGGAGCTTTTCACTGGAGTTGTCCCAATCCTTGTCGAGCTTGATGGAGATGTTA
ACGGACACAAGTTCTCTGTTTCTGGAGAGGGAGAGGGAGACGCTACCTACGGAAAGCTTACTCTTAAGTT
CATCTGCACTACTGGAAAGCTTCCAGTTCCATGGCCAACCCTTGTTACCACCCTTACTTACGGAGTTCAA
TGCTTCTCTCGTTACCCAGATCATATGAAGCAACATGATTTCTTCAAGTCTGCTATGCCAGAGGGATACA
TCCAAGAGCGTACTATCTTCTTCAAGGTAAGTTTAAACAGTTCGGTACTAACTAACCATACATATTTAAA
TTTTCAGGATGATGGAAACTACAAGACCCGTGCTGAGGTTAAGTTCGAGGGAGATACCCTTGTTAACCGT
ATCGAGCTTAAGGGAATCGATTTCAAGGAAGATGGAAACATCCTTGGACATAAGCTTGAGTACAACCTTC
CAGATCAACTTACCGAGGAACAAATCGCTGAGTTCAAGGAGCTTTTCTCCCTTTTCGATAAGGATGGAGA
CGGAACTATCACTACCAAGGTAAGTTTTCTAGAGACCTTTACTAACTAACTAGGTCTCATAGATTTTCAG
GAGCTTGGAACCGTTATGCGTTCCCTTGGACAAAACCCAACTGAGGCTGAGCTTCAAGATATGATCAACG
AGGTTGACGCTGATGGAGATGGAACTATCGATTTCCCAGAGTTCCTTACTATGATGGCTCGCAAGATGAA
GTACACTGATTCTGAGGAGGAGATCCGCGAGGCTTTCCGCGTCTTCGACAAGGACGGAAACGGATACATT
TCCGCTGCTGAGCTCCGTCACGTTATGACTAACCTCGGAGAGAAGCTTACCGACGAGGAGGTCGACGAGA
TGATCCGTGAGGCTGATATCGACGGAGACGGACAAGTTAACTACGAGGAGTTCGTTCAAATGATGACTGC
CAAGTAAGCTGTCTCATCCTACTTTCACCTAGTTAACTGCTTGTCTTAAAATCTATGCTTCTCTTTAGTA
TCTAAAATTTTCCTAGAAGCTTACAAGTATATAAATGGTCTCTTCTCAATAAAGGTTGTATATTTATTCA
TCTTATTGAATCTGCCATTTCCTCGTTTTTGCGAGTTTATATACCTTCCAATTTTCTTTCTATTGTATTT
TCAACTTCTAATTTTAATTCAGGGAAACTGCTTCAACGCATCATGGTTTCCAAGGGAGAGGCTGTTATCA
AGGAATTCATGACTTACGAACTTATCAAGGAGTTTATGCGCTTTAAGGTTCACATGGAAGGATCTATGAA
CGGACACGAATTCGAAATCGAAGGAGAAGGAGAAGGACGTCCATACGAGGGAACTCAAACTGCTAAGCTT
AAGGTAAGTTTATCTAAAAAGTTTTTCATTCAAAATGTGTAAAAATTCATTTAAAATAACCCAAAAATCA
TTAATCCTCGATATTTTCAGGTTACTAAAGGAGGACCACTTCCATTCTCTTGGGATATCCTTTCTCCACA
ATTCATGTACGGATCTCGCGCTTTCATCAAGCACCCAGCTGATATCCCAGATTACTACAAGCAATCTTTC
CCAGAAGGATTCAAATGGGAGCGTGTTATGAACTTCGAAGATGGAGGAGCTGTTACCGTTACCCAAGATA
CCTCCCTTGAGGATGGAACCCTTATCTACAAGGTATTTTCCTGCATTTTTCAACTGGGAAAATGAAAGAA
AATCGATAATTTCAGGTTAAGCTTCGTGGAACTAATTTCCCACCAGATGGACCAGTTATGCAAAAGAAGA
CTATGGGATGGGAGGCTTCTACCGAGCGCCTTTACCCAGAGGATGGAGTCCTTAAGGGAGATATCAAGAT
GGCTCTTCGTCTTAAGGATGGAGGACGTTACCTTGCTGATTTCAAGGTAAGTTTTCTAGAGACCTTTACT
AACTAACTAGGTCTCATAGATTTTCAGACTACTTACAAGGCTAAGAAGCCAGTTCAAATGCCGGGAGCTT
ACAACGTTGATCGTAAGCTTGATATCACCTCTCACAACGAGGATTACACCGTTGTTGAGCAATACGAGCG
TTCTGAGGGACGTCACTCTACCGGAGGAATGGATGAGCTTTACAAGTAAATGCAAAATCCTTTCAAGCAT
TCCCTTCTTCTCTATCACTCTTCTTTCTTTTTGTCAAAAAATTCTCTCGCTAATTTATTTGCTTTTTTAA
TGTTATTATTTTATGACTTTTTATAGTCACTGAAAAGTTTGCATCTGAGTGAAGTGAATGCTATCAAAAT
GTGATTCTGTCTGATGTACTTTCACAATCTCTCTTCAATTCCATTTTGAAGTGCTTTAAACCCGAAAGGT
TGAGAAAAATGCGAGCGCTCAAATATTTGTATTGTGTTCGTTGAGTGACCCAACAAAAAGAGGAAACTTT
ATTGTGCCGCCAAGAAAAAAGTCTCATACGTATGATCGGTCCACGATCAGCTAGATTATCTAGTCAGCTT
GATGTCATAGCTGTTTCCTGACATGTGAGCAAAAGGCCAGCAAAAGGCCAGGAACCGTAAAAAGGCCAGC
AAAAGGCCAGGAACCGTAAAAAGGCCGCGTTGCTGGCGTTTTTCCATAGGCTCCGCCCCCCTGACGAGCA
TCACAAAAATCGACGCTCAAGTCAGAGGTGGCGAAACCCGACAGGACTATAAAGATACCAGGCGTTTCCC
CCTGGAAGCTCCCTCGTGCGCTCTCCTGTTCCGACCCTGTCGCTTACCGGATACCTGTCCGCCTTTCTCC
CTTCGGGAAGCGTGGCGCTTTCTCATAGCTCACGCTGTAGGTATCTCAGTTCGGTGTAGGTCGTTCGCTC
CAAGCTGGGCTGTGTGCACGAACCCCCCGTTCAGCCCGACCGCTGCGCCTTATCCGGTAACTATCGTCTT
GAGTCCAACCCGGTAAGACACGACTTATCGCCACTGGCAGCAGCCACTGGTAACAGGATTAGCAGAGCGA
GGTATGTAGGCGGTGCTACAGAGTTCTTGAAGTGGTGGCCTAACTACGGCTACACTAGAAGAACAGTATT
TGGTATCTGCGCTCTGCTGAAGCCAGTTACCTTCGGAAAAAGAGTTGGTAGCTCTTGATCCGGCAAACAA
ACCACCGCTGGTAGCGGTGGTTTTTTTGTTTGCAAGCAGCAGATTACGCGCAGAAAAAAAGGATCTCAAG
AAGATCCTTTGATCTTTTCTACGGGGTCTGACGCTCAGTGGAACGAAAACTCACGTTAAGGGATTTTGGT
CATGAGATTATCAAAAAGGATCTTCACCTAGATCCTTTTAAATTAAAAATGAAGTTTTAAATCAATCTAA
AGTATATATGAGTAAACTTGGTCTGACAGTTAGAAAAACTCATCGAGCATCAAGTGAAACTGCAATTTAT
TCATATCAGGATTATCAATACCATATTTTTGAAAAAGCCGTTTCTGTAATGAAGGAGAAAACTCACCGAG
GCAGTTCCATAGGATGGCAAGATCCTGGTATCGGTCTGCGATTCCGACTCGTCCAACATCAATACAACCT
ATTAATTTCCCCTCGTCAAAAATAAGGTTATCAAGTGAGAAATCACCATGAGTGACGACTGAATCCGGTG
AGAATGGCAAGAGTTTATGCATTTCTTTCCAGACTTGTTCAACAGGCCAGCCATTACGCTCGTCATCAAA
ATCACTCGCACCAACCAAACCGTTATTCATTCGTGATTGCGCCTGAGCGAGACGAAATACGCGATCGCCG
TTAAAAGGACAATTACAAACAGGAATCGAATGCAACCGGCGCAGGAACACTGCCAGCGCATCAACAATAT
TTTCACCTGAATCAGGATATTCTTCTAATACCTGGAATGCTGTTTTCCCTGGGATCGCAGTGGTGAGTAA
CCATGCATCATCAGGAGTACGGATAAAATGCTTGATGGTCGGAAGAGGCATAAATTCCGTCAGCCAGTTT
AGCCTGACCATCTCATCTGTAACATCATTGGCAACGCTACCTTTGCCATGTTTCAGAAACAACTCTGGCG
CATCGGGCTTCCCATACAATCGATAGATTGTCGCACCTGATTGCCCGACATTATCGCGAGCCCATTTATA
CCCATATAAATCAGCATCCATGTTGGAATTTAATCGCGGCTTCAAGCAAGACGTTTCCCGTTGAATATGG
CTCATTTTAGCTTCCTTAGCTCCTGAAAATCTCGATAACTCAAAAAATACGCCCGGTAGTGATCTTATTT
CATTATGGTGAAAGTTGGAACCTCTTACGTGCCGATCACACATTTCCCCGAAAAGTGCCACCTGACGTCT
AAGAAACCATTATTATCATGACATTAACCTATAAAAATAGGCGTATCACGAGGCCCTTTCGTC
Features (pLannotate 1.2.2; 9 found; start..end, strand, type, name):
     53..69      -  CDS            lacZα (fragment): LacZα fragment of β-galactosidase; lacZ fragment
    185..1594    +  CDS            GCaMP2: GCaMP2 is a basic (constitutively fluorescent) green fluorescent protein published in 2006, derived from Aequorea victoria.
   1933..2415    +  CDS            mScarlet-I (fragment): mScarlet-I is a basic (constitutively fluorescent) red fluorescent protein published in 2016, derived from synthetic construct. It is reported to be a rapidly-maturing monomer with moderate acid sensitivity.
   2460..2846    +  CDS            mScarlet-I (fragment): mScarlet-I is a basic (constitutively fluorescent) red fluorescent protein published in 2016, derived from synthetic construct. It is reported to be a rapidly-maturing monomer with moderate acid sensitivity.
   2850..3173    +  terminator     tbb-2 terminator: tbb-2; transcription terminator for the C. elegans tubulin beta-2 gene
   3331..3919    -  rep_origin     ori: high-copy-number ColE1/pMB1/pBR322/pUC origin of replication
   4090..4905    -  CDS            KanR: aminoglycoside phosphotransferase; aph(3')-Ia; confers resistance to kanamycin in bacteria or G418 (Geneticin®) in eukaryotes
   4906..5008    -  promoter       cat promoter: promoter of the E. coli cat gene encoding chloramphenicol acetyltransferase
   5103..35      +  CDS            rop (fragment) (across the origin): Rop protein, which maintains plasmids at low copy number; rop
