[The description below was written by a language model from this plasmid's Addgene catalogue record and pLannotate feature annotations shown in this document.]
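Description:
pHJL4 is a 5.1 kb high-copy bacterial plasmid built on the pDSP1 backbone that carries a C. elegans-optimized, two-gene reporter cassette, jGCaMP7f::SL2::mScarlet-I. It is propagated in E. coli through a ColE1/pUC-type origin and selected with kanamycin. The KanR gene (an aminoglycoside phosphotransferase) sits directly downstream of an annotated cat promoter. Short annotated fragments of lacZα and rop appear to be backbone remnants rather than functional genes.

The payload begins with a calcium-indicator open reading frame that the automated annotation labels GCaMP2. The catalogue entry identifies it as cytosolic jGCaMP7f, a later member of the same GFP/calmodulin-based sensor family, so the label probably reflects sequence similarity. Downstream lies mScarlet-I, a rapidly maturing monomeric red fluorescent protein. It is annotated as two fragments separated by a short gap, which would be consistent with a synthetic intron of the kind often added to worm-optimized genes, though the record does not say so. The SL2 element named in the insert is not annotated; it presumably occupies the interval between the two coding regions. In nematodes, such an intercistronic region allows SL2 trans-splicing to resolve one operon-like transcript into two separately translated mRNAs. The calcium sensor and the red reference protein are therefore co-expressed as independent proteins. The tbb-2 terminator (3′ region) closes the cassette.

No promoter is annotated upstream of the sensor and none is stated in the record. Together with the "bacterial expression" vector type, this suggests a cloning or donor plasmid to which a worm promoter would be added. The pairing suits ratiometric calcium imaging in C. elegans, with mScarlet-I as a calcium-insensitive reference signal.
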