Addgene plasmid #199379: pHJL4
Purpose: Encodes dual cistronic cytosolic jGCaMP7f and mScarlet-I optimized for C. elegans expression
Depositing lab: Hang Lu. Depositing organization: Georgia Institute of Technology.
Backbone
  Vector backbone: pDSP1
  Vector type: Bacterial Expression
Growth in bacteria
  Bacterial resistance: Kanamycin, 50 μg/mL
  Growth temperature: 37°C
  Growth strain: NEB Stable
  Copy number: High Copy
Gene/Insert
  Gene/Insert name: jGCaMP7f::SL2::mScarlet-I
  Species: C. elegans (nematode)
  Mutation: no mutations
  Cloning method: Gibson Cloning
Terms and licenses: Academic/Nonprofit Terms; Industry Terms: Not Available to Industry
How to cite: pHJL4 was a gift from Hang Lu (Addgene plasmid # 199379 ; http://n2t.net/addgene:199379 ; RRID:Addgene_199379)
